>Addgene plasmid #78580 | pRK-flag-USP19 494-1290 | addgene partial sequence | sequence record 150012 | pRKpC3-R 5'-CCTACTCAGACAATGCGATGC-3'
GTGGGAGTGGCACCTTCCAGGGTCAAGGAAGGCACGGGGGAGGGGCAAACAACAGATGGCTGGCAACTAG
AAGGCACAGTCGAGGCTGATCAGCGAGCTCTAGCATTTAGGTGACACTATAGAATAGGGCCCTCTAGATG
CATGCTCGAGCGGCCGCTTACCGGAGGCAGCCCTCATCTGGTGTGGTAGGGCCACGTGGTAGGGGGCCCA
CCCAGTCTTGGGGCCCCCAGGGACCCAGGGGCCCAGACCCCTCAGGCACCGGCTCCTCCTCAGCCTCCAG
CTCCTGCCAAATCCGGGAAGCCTGGCTGGCAGCAGCCTCAGCTGCAGGGCCTAGGTCTGGGTGGTGCTCA
GAGTGACCTGCCCTGGGGGGCCTCTCCACAGGAGAGTTCCGCCGGCGGTAGAAGAGTACATAGGCATAAC
GCGTCACAACCTGGCTCTCGTCTACCGTTGTCACTGTGCTGTCATCAAACAAGCGCCAGCCCACGTCACT
GCGCTGACTGCTACGATCATTGGGCAGGCGTGCACAGGCAGTGTAGTGGCCACCAATCATGCCTCCATAG
TGGTTGATGACAGCATATAGATCGTAGCTGGGCAGCTGCTCCTCTTTCTGACCAATGCAGAACTTGCTCA
GGTCCAGGTTCCTAACAGGGAACTCCACCAAGTCATTGATCTTGTCACGCCAGATAAAACTACGAAAGGA
GAAGCGCTTGAGCTGCACGATGAGAACATTTGGCAGGCGCCATAGCAACAGCTGCTTGGAGGCCTCACGG
TGCTGTT
