>Addgene plasmid #78580 | pRK-flag-USP19 494-1290 | addgene partial sequence | sequence record 150013 | CMV-F 5'-CGCAAATGGGCGGTAGGCGTG-3'
TTAGTGACCGTCAGATCGCCTGGAGACGCCATCCACGCTGTTTTGACCTCCATAGAAGACACCGGGACCG
ATCCAGCCTCCGCGGCCGGGAACGGTGCATTGGAACGCGGATTCCCCGTGCCAAGAGTGACGTAAGTACC
GCCTATAGAGTCTATAGGCCCACCCCCTTGGCTTCGTTAGAACGCGGCTACAATTAATACATAACCTTAT
GTATCATACACATACGATTTAGGTGACACTATAGAATAACATCCACTTTGCCTTTCTCTCCACAGGTGTC
CACTCCCAGGTCCAACTGCACCTCGGTTCTAAGCTTGCCGCCATGGACTACAAGGACGACGATGACAAGG
GGTCGACCCCAGGCTTCACTGGCCTTGTCAATTTAGGCAACACCTGCTTCATGAACAGCGTCATTCAGTC
TCTGTCCAACACTCGGGAACTCCGGGACTTCTTCCATGACCGCTCCTTTGAGGCTGAGATCAACTACAAC
AACCCACTAGGGACTGGTGGGCGTCTGGCCATTGGCTTTGCCGTGCTGCTTCGGGCGCTGTGGAAGGGCA
CCCACCATGCCTTCCAGCCTTCCAAGTTGAAGGCCATTGTGGCGAGTAAGGCCAGCCAGTTCACAGGCTA
TGCACAGCATGATGCCCAGGAGTTCATGGCTTTCCTGCTGGATGGGCTGCACGAGGACCTGAATCGCATT
CAGAACAAGCCCTACACAGAGACCGTGGATTCAGATGGGCGGCCCGATGAGGTGGTAGCTGAGGAAGCAT
GGCAGCGGCACAAGATGAGGAATGACTCTTTCATCGTGGACCTATTTCAGGG
