[The description below was written by a language model from this plasmid's Addgene catalogue record.]
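Description:
pRK-flag-USP19 494-1290 is a mammalian expression plasmid built on the pRK backbone, with a recorded total size of about 9.5 kb (roughly 7 kb of backbone plus a 2,475 bp insert). It is maintained in E. coli as a high-copy plasmid under ampicillin selection. The record also lists a neomycin marker, which would allow G418 selection of transfected mammalian cells. No feature table accompanies the entry, so the origin of replication, polyadenylation signal and other backbone elements are not documented here.

The payload is a truncated human USP19 (also known as ZMYND9), a ubiquitin-specific protease, expressed from the CMV promoter for strong constitutive transcription in mammalian cells. The fragment covers residues 494 to 1290: amino acids 1–493 have been deleted, and codon 1291 has been changed to a stop codon, removing the remaining C-terminal portion of the protein. The coding sequence was PCR-amplified from an existing USP19 cDNA plasmid and cloned between SalI and NotI sites, both of which remain intact. This places it in frame behind an N-terminal FLAG tag supplied by the vector, so the product can be detected or immunoprecipitated with anti-FLAG reagents.

The stated purpose is simply expression of this FLAG-tagged fragment in mammalian cells. The associated study concerns unconventional secretion of misfolded proteins as an adaptation to proteasome dysfunction. A deletion construct of this type is typically used alongside full-length and other truncated versions to map which regions of the protein are needed for an activity, although the record does not say which domains the fragment retains or how it was tested.
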