Addgene plasmid #78580: pRK-flag-USP19 494-1290
Purpose: Expression flag-USP19 494-1290 in mammalian cells
Depositing lab: Yihong Ye. Depositing organization: National Institute of Diabetes & Digestive & Kidney Diseases (NIDDK). Publication: Unconventional secretion of misfolded proteins promotes adaptation to proteasome dysfunction in mammalian cells. Lee JG, Takahama S, Zhang G, Tomarev SI, Ye Y. Nat Cell Biol. 2016 Jul;18(7):765-76. doi: 10.1038/ncb3372. Epub 2016 Jun 13. PubMed 27295555.
Backbone
  Vector backbone: pRK
  Backbone size w/o insert (bp): 7000
  Total vector size (bp): 9500
  Vector type: Mammalian Expression
  Selectable markers: Neomycin (select with G418)
Growth in bacteria
  Bacterial resistance: Ampicillin, 100 μg/mL
  Growth temperature: 37°C
  Growth strain: DH5alpha
  Copy number: High Copy
Gene/Insert
  Gene/Insert name: flag-USP19 494-1290
  Species: H. sapiens (human)
  Insert size (bp): 2475
  Mutation: deleted amino acid 1-493 and mutated 1291 residue to stop codon
  GenBank ID: NM_006677.2
  Entrez Gene: USP19 (a.k.a. ZMYND9)
  Promoter: CMV
  Tag / fusion protein: flag (N terminal on backbone)
  Cloning method: Restriction Enzyme; 5′ cloning site SalI (not destroyed); 3′ cloning site NotI (not destroyed)
  Sequencing primers: 5′ CGCAAATGGGCGGTAGGCGTG; 3′ CCTACTCAGACAATGCGATGC
Resource information
  A portion of this plasmid was derived from a plasmid made by: Dr. Ye PCR amplified USP19 cDNA from a plasmid obtained from Simon Wing’s lab in Canada and then cloned them into the pRK FLAG vector we have in the lab.
Terms and licenses: Academic/Nonprofit Terms; Industry Terms: Not Available to Industry
How to cite: pRK-flag-USP19 494-1290 was a gift from Yihong Ye (Addgene plasmid # 78580 ; http://n2t.net/addgene:78580 ; RRID:Addgene_78580)
